>Addgene plasmid #173254 | RVD-AC7 | addgene full sequence | sequence record 353039 | Addgene NGS Result
TTGACAGCTTATCATCGATTAGCTTTAATGCGGTAGTTTATCACAGTTAAATTGCTAACGCAGTCAGGCA
CCGTGTATGAAATCTAACAATGCGCTCATCGTCATCCTCGGCACCGTCACCCTGGATGCTGTAGGCATAG
GCTTGGTTATGCCGGTACTGCCGGGCCTCTTGCGGGATATCGTCCATTCCGACAGCATCGCCAGTCACTA
TGGCGTGCTGCTAGCGCTATATGCGTTGATGCAATTTCTATGCGCACCCGTTCTCGGAGCACTGTCCGAC
CGCTTTGGCCGCCGCCCAGTCCTGCTCGCTTCGCTACTTGGAGCCACTATCGACTACGCGATCATGGCGA
CCACACCCGTCCTGTGGATTCTCTACGCCGGACGCATCGTGGCCGGCATCACCGGCGCCACAGGTGCGGT
TGCTGGCGCCTATATCGCCGACATCACCGATGGGGAAGATCGGGCTCGCCACTTCGGGCTCATGAGCGCT
TGTTTCGGCGTGGGTATGGTGGCAGGCCCCGTGGCCGGGGGACTGTTGGGCGCCATCTCCTTACATGCAC
CATTCCTTGCGGCGGCGGTGCTCAACGGCCTCAACCTACTACTGGGCTGCTTCCTAATGCAGGAGTCGCA
TAAGGGAGAGCGCCGACCCATGCCCTTGAGAGCCTTCAACCCAGTCAGCTCCTTCCGGTGGGCGCGGGGC
ATGACTATCGTCGCCGCACTTATGACTGTCTTCTTTATCATGCAACTCGTAGGACAGGTGCCGGCAGCGC
TCTGGGTCATTTTCGGCGAGGACCGCTTTCGCTGGAGCGCGACGATGATCGGCCTGTCGCTTGCGGTATT
CGGAATCTTGCACGCCCTCGCTCAAGCCTTCGTCACTGGTCCCGCCACCAAACGTTTCGGCGAGAAGCAG
GCCATTATCGCCGGCATGGCGGCCGACGCGCTGGGCTACGTCTTGCTGGCGTTCGCGACGCGAGGCTGGA
TGGCCTTCCCCATTATGATTCTTCTCGCTTCCGGCGGCATCGGGATGCCCGCGTTGCAGGCCATGCTGTC
CAGGCAGGTAGATGACGACCATCAGGGACAGCTTCAAGGATCGCTCGCGGCTCTTACCAGCCTAACTTCG
ATCATTGGACCGCTGATCGTCACGGCGATTTATGCCGCCTCGGCGAGCACATGGAACGGGTTGGCATGGA
TTGTAGGCGCCGCCCTATACCTTGTCTGCCTCCCCGCGTTGCGTCGCGGTGCATGGAGCCGGGCCACCTC
GACCTGAATGGAAGCCGGCGGCACCTCGCTAACGGATTCACCACTCCAAGAATTGGAGCCAATCAATTCT
TGCGGAGAACTGTGAATGCGCAAACCAACCCTTGATCGGGGAAGAACAGTATGTCGAGCTATTTTTTGAC
TTACTGGGGATCAAGCCTGATTGGGAGAAAATAAAATATCCCCTATAGTGAGTCGTATTACATGGTCATA
GCTGTTTCCTGGCAGCTCTGGCCCGTGTCTCAAAATCTCTGATGTTACATTGCACAAGATAAAAATATAT
CATCATGCCTCCTCTAGACCAAAGCTGGTCTCGAGCCAGTAATATTGGTGGCAAACAGGCTCTTGAGACG
GTTCAGCGCCTCCTTCCAGTTCTCTGTCAAGCCCACGGACTCACCCCAGATCAAGTTGTAGCGATTGCTA
GTCATGACGGTGGCAAACAGGCTCTTGAAACCGTCCAACGCCTTCTACCAGTTCTCTGTCAAGCCCACGG
ACTAACCCCAGCGCAAGTTGTAGCGATTGCAAGTTGAGACCATATCTGGTCGAGCCACCCATGACCAAAA
TCCCTTAACGTGAGTTACGCGTCGTTCCACTGAGCGTCAGACCCCGTAGAAAAGATCAAAGGATCTTCTT
GAGATCCTTTTTTTCTGCGCGTAATCTGCTGCTTGCAAACAAAAAAACCACCGCTACCAGCGGTGGTTTG
TTTGCCGGATCAAGAGCTACCAACTCTTTTTCCGAAGGTAACTGGCTTCAGCAGAGCGCAGATACCAAAT
ACTGTTCTTCTAGTGTAGCCGTAGTTAGGCCACCACTTCAAGAACTCTGTAGCACCGCCTACATACCTCG
CTCTGCTAATCCTGTTACCAGTGGCTGCTGCCAGTGGCGATAAGTCGTGTCTTACCGGGTTGGACTCAAG
ACGATAGTTACCGGATAAGGCGCAGCGGTCGGGCTGAACGGGGGGTTCGTGCACACAGCCCAGCTTGGAG
CGAACGACCTACACCGAACTGAGATACCTACAGCGTGAGCTATGAGAAAGCGCCACGCTTCCCGAAGGGA
GAAAGGCGGACAGGTATCCGGTAAGCGGCAGGGTCGGAACAGGAGAGCGCACGAGGGAGCTTCCAGGGGG
AAACGCCTGGTATCTTTATAGTCCTGTCGGGTTTCGCCACCTCTGACTTGAGCGTCGATTTTTGTGATGC
TCGTCAGGGGGGCGGAGCCTATGGAAAAACGCCAGCAACGCGGCCTTTTTACGGTTCCTGGCCTTTTGCT
GGCCTTTTGCTCACATGTTCTTTCCTGCGTTATCCACAGAATCAGGGGATAACGCAGGAAAGAACATGAA
TTAATTCTCATGT
Features (pLannotate 1.2.2; 6 found; start..end, strand, type, name):
      1..29      +  promoter       tet promoter: E. coli promoter for tetracycline efflux protein gene
     77..1267    +  CDS            TcR: tetracycline efflux protein; tet; confers resistance to tetracycline
   1365..1439    +  CDS            KanR (fragment): aminoglycoside phosphotransferase; aphA-3; confers resistance to kanamycin
   1442..1460    -  promoter       T7 promoter: promoter for bacteriophage T7 RNA polymerase
   1889..2477    +  rep_origin     ori: high-copy-number ColE1/pMB1/pBR322/pUC origin of replication
   2549..2588    -  rep_origin     RSF ori (fragment): Plasmids containing the RSF 1030 origin of replication can be propagated in E. coli cells that contain additional plasmids with compatible origins.
