[The description below was written by a language model from this plasmid's Addgene catalogue record and pLannotate feature annotations shown in this document.]
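Description:
RVD-AC7 is a small (about 2.6 kb) bacterial module plasmid from a library of building blocks for one-step assembly of custom TALE repeat arrays, such as those used in DdCBE mitochondrial base editors and other TALE-based tools. It is built on a "TetR T vector", a TA-cloning backbone into which the synthetic insert was placed at the TA site. The plasmid is maintained in E. coli through a high-copy ColE1/pUC-type origin. Selection is by tetracycline, provided by the TcR tetracycline efflux gene driven by its native tet promoter. The annotation also picks up a short kanamycin-resistance fragment and a short RSF origin fragment. Both are too small to be functional and are presumably remnants of vector construction. A T7 promoter lies next to the region between the resistance marker and the origin.

The payload is a synthetic dimer of two TALE repeats carrying the repeat-variable diresidues NI and HD. Under the standard TALE code these recognise adenine and cytosine respectively, which matches the "AC" in the name, and the "7" marks the dimer as designated for position 7 in the ordered assembly. The feature table does not annotate the RVD insert itself. It most likely sits in the unannotated stretch between the T7 promoter and the origin, although the record does not give its coordinates. The flanking restriction sites or overhangs used for assembly are also not stated. The plasmid carries no expression cassette for eukaryotic cells. It serves only as a donor of a position-specific repeat unit, to be combined with other position modules in a destination vector to build a complete DNA-binding array for a chosen target sequence.
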