Addgene plasmid #173254: RVD-AC7
Purpose: One-step assembly of custom RVD arrays to construct DdCBE, TALE, etc.
Depositing lab: Bin Shen. Depositing organization: Nanjing Medical University. Publication: Precision modeling of mitochondrial diseases in zebrafish via DdCBE-mediated mtDNA base editing. Guo J, Zhang X, Chen X, Sun H, Dai Y, Wang J, Qian X, Tan L, Lou X, Shen B. Cell Discov. 2021 Sep 3;7(1):78. doi: 10.1038/s41421-021-00307-9. PubMed 34480028.
Backbone
  Vector backbone: TetR T vector
  Vector type: Unspecified
Growth in bacteria
  Bacterial resistance: Tetracycline, 10 μg/mL
  Growth temperature: 37°C
  Growth strain: DH5alpha
  Copy number: High Copy
Gene/Insert
  Gene/Insert name: NI-HD dimer RVD at Position7
  Species: Synthetic
  Mutation: no
  Cloning method: Restriction Enzyme; 5′ cloning site Unknown (unknown if destroyed)
Terms and licenses: Academic/Nonprofit Terms; Industry Terms: Not Available to Industry
Depositor comments: RVD is inserted into TA site of TetR T vector
How to cite: RVD-AC7 was a gift from Bin Shen (Addgene plasmid # 173254 ; http://n2t.net/addgene:173254 ; RRID:Addgene_173254)
