>Addgene plasmid #173254 | RVD-AC7 | depositor partial sequence | sequence record 336209 | RVD flanked by two Bsa I sites
GGTCTCGAGCCAGTAATATTGGTGGCAAACAGGCTCTTGAGACGGTTCAGCGCCTCCTTCCAGTTCTCTG
TCAAGCCCACGGACTCACCCCAGATCAAGTTGTAGCGATTGCTAGTCATGACGGTGGCAAACAGGCTCTT
GAAACCGTCCAACGCCTTCTACCAGTTCTCTGTCAAGCCCACGGACTAACCCCAGCGCAAGTTGTAGCGA
TTGCAAGTTGAGACC
